>Addgene plasmid #136836 | pEBTetDBl-CLIP-POC5 | depositor full sequence | sequence record 264102 | Full Sequence
TTGTACAAAGTGGTGATGGCAGCTAGCGGCGCGCCCGGCCGCGGGGCAGTGCATGTAATCCCTTCAGTTG
GTTGGTACAACTTGCCAACTGGGCCCTGTTCCACATGTGACACGGGGGGGGACCAAACACAAAGGGGTTC
TCTGACTGTAGTTGACATCCTTATAAATGGATGTGCACATTTGCCAACACTGAGTGGCTTTCATCCTGGA
GCAGACTTTGCAGTCTGTGGACTGCAACACAACATTGCCTTTATGTGTAACTCTTGGCTGAAGCTCTTAC
ACCAATGCTGGGGGACATGTACCTCCCAGGGGCCCAGGAAGACTACGGGAGGCTACACCAACGTCAATCA
GAGGGGCCTGTGTAGCTACCGATAAGCGGACCCTCAAGAGGGCATTAGCAATAGTGTTTATAAGGCCCCC
TTGTTAACCCTAAACGGGTAGCATATGCTTCCCGGGTAGTAGTATATACTATCCAGACTAACCCTAATTC
AATAGCATATGTTACCCAACGGGAAGCATATGCTATCGAATTAGGGTTAGTAAAAGGGTCCTAAGGAACA
GCGATATCTCCCACCCCATGAGCTGTCACGGTTTTATTTACATGGGGTCAGGATTCCACGAGGGTAGTGA
ACCATTTTAGTCACAAGGGCAGTGGCTGAAGATCAAGGAGCGGGCAGTGAACTCTCCTGAATCTTCGCCT
GCTTCTTCATTCTCCTTCGTTTAGCTAATAGAATAACTGCTGAGTTGTGAACAGTAAGGTGTATGTGAGG
TGCTCGAAAACAAGGTTTCAGGTGACGCCCCCAGAATAAAATTTGGACGGGGGGTTCAGTGGTGGCATTG
TGCTATGACACCAATATAACCCTCACAAACCCCTTGGGCAATAAATACTAGTGTAGGAATGAAACATTCT
GAATATCTTTAACAATAGAAATCCATGGGGTGGGGACAAGCCGTAAAGACTGGATGTCCATCTCACACGA
ATTTATGGCTATGGGCAACACATAATCCTAGTGCAATATGATACTGGGGTTATTAAGATGTGTCCCAGGC
AGGGACCAAGACAGGTGAACCATGTTGTTACACTCTATTTGTAACAAGGGGAAAGAGAGTGGACGCCGAC
AGCAGCGGACTCCACTGGTTGTCTCTAACACCCCCGAAAATTAAACGGGGCTCCACGCCAATGGGGCCCA
TAAACAAAGACAAGTGGCCACTCTTTTTTTTGAAATTGTGGAGTGGGGGCACGCGTCAGCCCCCACACGC
CGCCCTGCGGTTTTGGACTGTAAAATAAGGGTGTAATAACTTGGCTGATTGTAACCCCGCTAACCACTGC
GGTCAAACCACTTGCCCACAAAACCACTAATGGCACCCCGGGGAATACCTGCATAAGTAGGTGGGCGGGC
CAAGATAGGGGCGCGATTGCTGCGATCTGGAGGACAAATTACACACACTTGCGCCTGAGCGCCAAGCACA
GGGTTGTTGGTCCTCATATTCACGAGGTCGCTGAGAGCACGGTGGGCTAATGTTGCCATGGGTAGCATAT
ACTACCCAAATATCTGGATAGCATATGCTATCCTAATCTATATCTGGGTAGCATAGGCTATCCTAATCTA
TATCTGGGTAGCATATGCTATCCTAATCTATATCTGGGTAGTATATGCTATCCTAATTTATATCTGGGTA
GCATAGGCTATCCTAATCTATATCTGGGTAGCATATGCTATCCTAATCTATATCTGGGTAGTATATGCTA
TCCTAATCTGTATCCGGGTAGCATATGCTATCCTAATAGAGATTAGGGTAGTATATGCTATCCTAATTTA
TATCTGGGTAGCATATACTACCCAAATATCTGGATAGCATATGCTATCCTAATCTATATCTGGGTAGCAT
ATGCTATCCTAATCTATATCTGGGTAGCATAGGCTATCCTAATCTATATCTGGGTAGCATATGCTATCCT
AATCTATATCTGGGTAGTATATGCTATCCTAATTTATATCTGGGTAGCATAGGCTATCCTAATCTATATC
TGGGTAGCATATGCTATCCTAATCTATATCTGGGTAGTATATGCTATCCTAATCTGTATCCGGGTAGCAT
ATGCTATCCTCATGCATATACAGTCAGCATATGATACCCAGTAGTAGAGTGGGAGTGCTATCCTTTGCAT
ATGCCGCCACCTCCCAAGGGGGCGTGAATTTTCGCTGCTTGTCCTTTTCCTGCTGGTTGCTCCCATTCTT
AGGTGAATTTAAGGAGGCCAGGCTAAAGCCGTCGCATGTCTGATTGCTCACCAGGTAAATGTCGCTAATG
TTTTCCAACGCGAGAAGGTGTTGAGCGCGGAGCTGAGTGACGTGACAACATGGGTATGCCCAATTGCCCC
ATGTTGGGAGGACGAAAATGGTGACAAGACAGATGGCCAGAAATACACCAACAGCACGCATGATGTCTAC
TGGGGATTTATTCTTTAGTGCGGGGGAATACACGGCTTTTAATACGATTGAGGGCGTCTCCTAACAAGTT
ACATCACTCCTGCCCTTCCTCACCCTCATCTCCATCACCTCCTTCATCTCCGTCATCTCCGTCATCACCC
TCCGCGGCAGCCCCTTCCACCATAGGTGGAAACCAGGGAGGCAAATCTACTCCATCGTCAAAGCTGCACA
CAGTCACCCTGATATTGCAGGTAGGAGCGGGCTTTGTCATAACAAGGTCCTTAATCGCATCCTTCAAAAC
CTCAGCAAATATATGAGTTTGTAAAAAGACCATGAAATAACAGACAATGGACTCCCTTAGCGGGCCAGGT
TGTGGGCCGGGTCCAGGGGCCATTCCAAAGGGGAGACGACTCAATGGTGTAAGACGACATTGTGGAATAG
CAAGGGCAGTTCCTCGCCTTAGGTTGTAAAGGGAGGTCTTACTACCTCCATATACGAACACACCGGCGAC
CCAAGTTCCTTCGTCGGTAGTCCTTTCTACGTGACTCCTAGCCAGGAGAGCTCTTAAACCTTCTGCAATG
TTCTCAAATTTCGGGTTGGAACCTCCTTGACCACGATGCTTTTCCAAACCACCCTCCTTTTTTGCGCCCT
GCCTCCATCACCCTGACCCCGGGGTCCAGTGCTTGGGCCTTCTCCTGGGTCATCTGCGGGGCCCTGCTCT
ATCGCTCCCGGGGGCACGTCAGGCTCACCATCTGGGCCACCTTCTTGGTGGTATTCAAAATAATCGGCTT
CCCCTACAGGGTGGAAAAATGGCCTTCTACCTGGAGGGGGCCTGCGCGGTGGAGACCCGGATGATGATGA
CTGACTACTGGGACTCCTGGGCCTCTTTTCTCCACGTCCACGACCTCTCCCCCTGGCTCTTTCACGACTT
CCCCCCCTGGCTCTTTCACGTCCTCTACCCCGGCGGCCTCCACTACCTCCTCGACCCCGGCCTCCACTAC
CTCCTCGACCCCGGCCTCCACTGCCTCCTCGACCCCGGCCTCCACCTCCTGCTCCTGCCCCTCCTGCTCC
TGCCCCTCCTCCTGCTCCTGCCCCTCCTGCCCCTCCTGCTCCTGCCCCTCCTGCCCCTCCTGCTCCTGCC
CCTCCTGCCCCTCCTGCTCCTGCCCCTCCTGCCCCTCCTCCTGCTCCTGCCCCTCCTGCCCCTCCTCCTG
CTCCTGCCCCTCCTGCCCCTCCTGCTCCTGCCCCTCCTGCCCCTCCTGCTCCTGCCCCTCCTGCCCCTCC
TGCTCCTGCCCCTCCTGCTCCTGCCCCTCCTGCTCCTGCCCCTCCTGCTCCTGCCCCTCCTGCCCCTCCT
GCCCCTCCTCCTGCTCCTGCCCCTCCTGCTCCTGCCCCTCCTGCCCCTCCTGCCCCTCCTGCTCCTGCCC
CTCCTCCTGCTCCTGCCCCTCCTGCCCCTCCTGCCCCTCCTCCTGCTCCTGCCCCTCCTGCCCCTCCTCC
TGCTCCTGCCCCTCCTCCTGCTCCTGCCCCTCCTGCCCCTCCTGCCCCTCCTCCTGCTCCTGCCCCTCCT
GCCCCTCCTCCTGCTCCTGCCCCTCCTCCTGCTCCTGCCCCTCCTGCCCCTCCTGCCCCTCCTCCTGCTC
CTGCCCCTCCTCCTGCTCCTGCCCCTCCTGCCCCTCCTGCCCCTCCTGCCCCTCCTCCTGCTCCTGCCCC
TCCTCCTGCTCCTGCCCCTCCTGCTCCTGCCCCTCCCGCTCCTGCTCCTGCTCCTGTTCCACCGTGGGTC
CCTTTGCAGCCAATGCAACTTGGACGTTTTTGGGGTCTCCGGACACCATCTCTATGTCTTGGCCCTGATC
CTGAGCCGCCCGGGGCTCCTGGTCTTCCGCCTCCTCGTCCTCGTCCTCTTCCCCGTCCTCGTCCATGGTT
ATCACCCCCTCTTCTTTGAGGTCCACTGCCGCCGGAGCCTTCTGGTCCAGATGTGTCTCCCTTCTCTCCT
AGGCCATTTCCAGGTCCTGTACCTGGCCCCTCGTCAGACATGATTCACACTAAAAGAGATCAATAGACAT
CTTTATTAGACGACGCTCAGTGAATACAGGGAGTGCAGACTCCTGCCCCCTCCAACAGCCCCCCCACCCT
CATCCCCTTCATGGTCGCTGTCAGACAGATCCAGGTCTGAAAATTCCCCATCCTCCGAACCATCCTCGTC
CTCATCACCAATTACTCGCAGCCCGGAAAACTCCCGCTGAACATCCTCAAGATTTGCGTCCTGAGCCTCA
AGCCAGGCCTCAAATTCCTCGTCCCCCTTTTTGCTGGACGGTAGGGATGGGGATTCTCGGGACCCCTCCT
CTTCCTCTTCAAGGTCACCAGACAGAGATGCTACTGGGGCAACGGAAGAAAAGCTGGGTGCGGCCTGTGA
GGATCAGCTTATCGATGATAAGCTGTCAAACATGAGAATTCTTGAAGACGAAAGGGCCTCGTGATACGCC
TATTTTTATAGGTTAATGTCATGATAATAATGGTTTCTTAGACGTCAGGTGGCACTTTTCGGGGAAATGT
GCGCGGAACCCCTATTTGTTTATTTTTCTAAATACATTCAAATATGTATCCGCTCATGAGACAATAACCC
TGATAAATGCTTCAATAATATTGAAAAAGGAAGAGTATGAGTATTCAACATTTCCGTGTCGCCCTTATTC
CCTTTTTTGCGGCATTTTGCCTTCCTGTTTTTGCTCACCCAGAAACGCTGGTGAAAGTAAAAGATGCTGA
AGATCAGTTGGGTGCACGAGTGGGTTACATCGAACTGGATCTCAACAGCGGTAAGATCCTTGAGAGTTTT
CGCCCCGAAGAACGTTTTCCAATGATGAGCACTTTTAAAGTTCTGCTATGTGGCGCGGTATTATCCCGTG
TTGACGCCGGGCAAGAGCAACTCGGTCGCCGCATACACTATTCTCAGAATGACTTGGTTGAGTACTCACC
AGTCACAGAAAAGCATCTTACGGATGGCATGACAGTAAGAGAATTATGCAGTGCTGCCATAACCATGAGT
GATAACACTGCGGCCAACTTACTTCTGACAACGATCGGAGGACCGAAGGAGCTAACCGCTTTTTTGCACA
ACATGGGGGATCATGTAACTCGCCTTGATCGTTGGGAACCGGAGCTGAATGAAGCCATACCAAACGACGA
GCGTGACACCACGATGCCTGCAGCAATGGCAACAACGTTGCGCAAACTATTAACTGGCGAACTACTTACT
CTAGCTTCCCGGCAACAATTAATAGACTGGATGGAGGCGGATAAAGTTGCAGGACCACTTCTGCGCTCGG
CCCTTCCGGCTGGCTGGTTTATTGCTGATAAATCTGGAGCCGGTGAGCGTGGGTCTCGCGGTATCATTGC
AGCACTGGGGCCAGATGGTAAGCCCTCCCGTATCGTAGTTATCTACACGACGGGGAGTCAGGCAACTATG
GATGAACGAAATAGACAGATCGCTGAGATAGGTGCCTCACTGATTAAGCATTGGTAACTGTCAGACCAAG
TTTACTCATATATACTTTAGATTGATTTAAAACTTCATTTTTAATTTAAAAGGATCTAGGTGAAGATCCT
TTTTGATAATCTCATGACCAAAATCCCTTAACGTGAGTTTTCGTTCCACTGAGCGTCAGACCCCGTAGAA
AAGATCAAAGGATCTTCTTGAGATCCTTTTTTTCTGCGCGTAATCTGCTGCTTGCAAACAAAAAAACCAC
CGCTACCAGCGGTGGTTTGTTTGCCGGATCAAGAGCTACCAACTCTTTTTCCGAAGGTAACTGGCTTCAG
CAGAGCGCAGATACCAAATACTGTCCTTCTAGTGTAGCCGTAGTTAGGCCACCACTTCAAGAACTCTGTA
GCACCGCCTACATACCTCGCTCTGCTAATCCTGTTACCAGTGGCTGCTGCCAGTGGCGATAAGTCGTGTC
TTACCGGGTTGGACTCAAGACGATAGTTACCGGATAAGGCGCAGCGGTCGGGCTGAACGGGGGGTTCGTG
CACACAGCCCAGCTTGGAGCGAACGACCTACACCGAACTGAGATACCTACAGCGTGAGCTATGAGAAAGC
GCCACGCTTCCCGAAGGGAGAAAGGCGGACAGGTATCCGGTAAGCGGCAGGGTCGGAACAGGAGAGCGCA
CGAGGGAGCTTCCAGGGGGAAACGCCTGGTATCTTTATAGTCCTGTCGGGTTTCGCCACCTCTGACTTGA
GCGTCGATTTTTGTGATGCTCGTCAGGGGGGCGGAGCCTATGGAAAAACGCCAGCAACGCGGCCTTTTTA
CGGTTCCTGGCCTTTTGCTGGCCTTGAAGCTGTCCCTGATGGTCGTCATCTACCTGCCTGGACAGCATGG
CCTGCAACGCGGGCATCCCGATGCCGCCGGAAGCGAGAAGAATCATAATGGGGAAGGCCATCCAGCCTCG
CGTCGAACTAGATGATCCGGCTGTGGAATGTGTGTCAGTTAGGGTGTGGAAAGTCCCCAGGCTCCCCAGC
AGGCAGAAGTATGCAAAGCATGCATCTCAATTAGTCAGCAACCAGGTGTGGAAAGTCCCCAGGCTCCCCA
GCAGGCAGAAGTATGCAAAGCATGCATCTCAATTAGTCAGCAACCATAGTCCCGCCCCTAACTCCGCCCA
TCCCGCCCCTAACTCCGCCCAGTTCCGCCCATTCTCCGCCCCATGGCTGACTAATTTTTTTTATTTATGC
AGAGGCCGAGGCCGCCTCGGCCTCTGAGCTATTCCAGAAGTAGTGAGGAGGCTTTTTTGGAGGGTGACCG
CCACGACCGGTATGGCCAAGCCTTTGTCTCAAGAAGAATCCACCCTCATTGAAAGAGCAACGGCTACAAT
CAACAGCATCCCCATCTCTGAAGACTACAGCGTCGCCAGCGCAGCTCTCTCTAGCGACGGCCGCATCTTC
ACTGGTGTCAATGTATATCATTTTACTGGGGGACCTTGTGCAGAACTCGTGGTGCTGGGCACTGCTGCTG
CTGCGGCAGCTGGCAACCTGACTTGTATCGTCGCGATCGGAAATGAGAACAGGGGCATCTTGAGCCCCTG
CGGACGGTGCCGACAGGTGCTTCTCGATCTGCATCCTGGGATCAAAGCCATAGTGAAGGACAGTGATGGA
CAGCCGACGGCAGTTGGGATTCGTGAATTGCTGCCCTCTGGTTACGGTCCGACGCGGCCCGACGGGTCCG
AGGGGGGTCGACCTCGAAACTTGTTTATTGCAGCTTATAATGGTTACAAATAAAGCAATAGCATCACAAA
TTTCACAAATAAAGCATTTTTTTCACTGCATTCTAGTTGTGGTTTGTCCAAACTCATCAATGTATCTTAT
CATGTCTGGATCTGATCCGAACCCCTTCCTCGACCAATTCTCATGTTTGACAGCTTATCATCGCAGATCC
GGGCAACGTTGTTGCCATTGCTCGACCAATTCTCATGTTTGACAGCTTATCATCGCAGATCCGTATGGTG
CACTCTCAGTACAATCTGCTCTGATGCCGCATAGTTAAGCCAGTATCTGCTCCCTGCTTGTGTGTTGGAG
GTCGCTGAGTAGTGCGCGAGCAAAATTTAAGCTACAACAAGGCAAGGCTTGACCGACAATTGCATGAAGA
ATCTGCTTAGGGTTAGGCGTTTTGCGCTGCTTCGCGATGTACGGGCCAGATATACGCGTATCTGAGGGGA
CTAGGGTGTGTTTAGGCGAAAAGCGGGGCTTCGGTTGTACGCGGTTAGGAGTCCCCTCAGGATATAGTAG
TTTCGCTTTTGCATAGGGAGGGGGAAATGTAGTCTTATGCAATACTCTTGTAGTCTTGCAACATGGTAAC
GATGAGTTAGCAACATGCCTTACAAGGAGAGAAAAAGCACCGTGCATGCCGATTGGTGGAAGTAAGGTGG
TACGATCGTGCCTTATTAGGAAGGCAACAGACGGGTCTGACATGGATTGGACGAACCACTGAATTCCGCA
TTGCAGAGATATTGTATTTAAGTGCCTAGCTCGATACAATAAACGCCATTTGACCATTCACCACATTGGT
GTGCACCTCCAAGCTGGCCGGGGATCCTCTAGGGCCTCTGAGCTATTCCAGAAGTAGTGAAGAGGCTTTT
TTGGAGGCCTAGGCTTTTGCAAAAAGCTCCGGATCGATCCTGAGAACTTCAGGGTGAGTTTGGGGACCCT
TGATTGTTCTTTCTTTTTCGCTATTGTAAAATTCATGTTATATGGAGGGGGCAAAGTTTTCAGGGTGTTG
TTTAGAATGGGAAGATGTCCCTTGTATCACCATGGACCCTCATGATAATTTTGTTTCTTTCACTTTCTAC
TCTGTTGACAACCATTGTCTCCTCTTATTTTCTTTTCATTTTCTGTAACTTTTTCGTTAAACTTTAGCTT
GCATTTGTAACGAATTTTTAAATTCACTTTTGTTTATTTGTCAGATTGTAAGTACTTTCTCTAATCACTT
TTTTTTCAAGGCAATCAGGGTATATTATATTGTACTTCAGCACAGTTTTAGAGAACAATTGTTATAATTA
AATGATAAGGTAGAATATTTCTGCATATAAATTCTGGCTGGCGTGGAAATATTCTTATTGGTAGAAACAA
CTACATCCTGGTCATCATCCTGCCTTTCTCTTTATGGTTACAATGATATACACTGTTTGAGATGAGGATA
AAATACTCTGAGTCCAAACCGGGCCCCTCTGCTAACCATGTTCATGCCTTCTTCTTTTTCCTACAGCTCC
TGGGCAACGTGCTGGTTATTGTGCTGTCTCATCATTTTGGCAAAGAATTGTAATACGACTCACTATAGGG
CGAATTGATATGTCTAGATTAGATAAAAGTAAAGTGATTAACAGCGCATTAGAGCTGCTTAATGAGGTCG
GAATCGAAGGTTTAACAACCCGTAAACTCGCCCAGAAGCTAGGTGTAGAGCAGCCTACATTGTATTGGCA
TGTAAAAAATAAGCGGGCTTTGCTCGACGCCTTAGCCATTGAGATGTTAGATAGGCACCATACTCACTTT
TGCCCTTTAGAAGGGGAAAGCTGGCAAGATTTTTTACGTAATAACGCTAAAAGTTTTAGATGTGCTTTAC
TAAGTCATCGCGATGGAGCAAAAGTACATTTAGGTACACGGCCTACAGAAAAACAGTATGAAACTCTCGA
AAATCAATTAGCCTTTTTATGCCAACAAGGTTTTTCACTAGAGAATGCATTATATGCACTCAGCGCTGTG
GGGCATTTTACTTTAGGTTGCGTATTGGAAGATCAAGAGCATCAAGTCGCTAAAGAAGAAAGGGAAACAC
CTACTACTGATAGTATGCCGCCATTATTACGACAAGCTATCGAATTATTTGATCACCAAGGTGCAGAGCC
AGCCTTCTTATTCGGCCTTGAATTGATCATATGCGGATTAGAAAAACAACTTAAATGTGAAAGTGGGTCC
GCGTACAGCGGATCCCGGGAATTCAGATCTTATTAAAGCAGAACTTGTTTATTGCAGCTTATAATGGTTA
CAAATAAAGCAATAGCATCACAAATTTCACAAATAAAGCATTTTTTTCACTGCATTCTAGTTGTGGTTTG
TCCAAACTCATCAATGTATCTTATCATGTCTGGTCGAATCCATGGCGCAGAACTGGTAGGTATGGAAGAT
CCGCGTTGACATTGATTATTGACTAGTTATTAATAGTAATCAATTACGGGGTCATTAGTTCATAGCCCAT
ATATGGAGTTCCGCGTTACATAACTTACGGTAAATGGCCCGCCTGGCTGACCGCCCAACGACCCCCGCCC
ATTGACGTCAATAATGACGTATGTTCCCATAGTAACGCCAATAGGGACTTTCCATTGACGTCAATGGGTG
GAGTATTTACGGTAAACTGCCCACTTGGCAGTACATCAAGTGTATCATATGCCAAGTACGCCCCCTATTG
ACGTCAATGACGGTAAATGGCCCGCCTGGCATTATGCCCAGTACATGACCTTATGGGACTTTCCTACTTG
GCAGTACATCTACGTATTAGTCATCGCTATTACCATGGTGATGCGGTTTTGGCAGTACATCAATGGGCGT
GGATAGCGGTTTGACTCACGGGGATTTCCAAGTCTCCACCCCATTGACGTCAATGGGAGTTTGTTTTGGC
ACCAAAATCAACGGGACTTTCCAAAATGTCGTAACAACTCCGCCCCATTGACGCAAATGGGCGGTAGGCG
TGTACGGTGGGAGGTCTATATAAGCAGAGCTCTCCCTATCAGTGATAGAGATCTCCCTATCAGTGATAGA
GATCGTCGACGAGCTCGTTTAGTGAACCGTCAGATCGCCTGGAGACGCCATCCACGCTGTTTTGACCTCC
ATAGAAGACACCGGGACCGATCCAGCCTCCGGACTCTAGCGTTTAAACTTAAGCTTACCACCATGGATTA
TAAAGACGATGATGACAAGCACCACCACCACCACCACGACAAGGATTGTGAAATGAAACGCACCACACTG
GACAGCCCTTTGGGGAAGCTGGAGCTGTCTGGTTGTGAGCAGGGTCTGCACGAAATAATTTTTCTGGGCA
AGGGGACGTCTGCAGCTGATGCCGTGGAGGTCCCAGCCCCCGCTGCGGTTCTCGGAGGTCCGGAGCCCCT
GATACAGGCTACAGCCTGGCTGAATGCCTATTTCCACCAGCCCGAGGCTATCGAAGAGTTCCCCGTGCCG
GCTCTTCACCATCCCGTTTTCCAGCAAGAGTCGTTCACCAGACAGGTGTTATGGAAGCTGCTGAAGGTTG
TGAAATTCGGAGAAGTGATTTCTGAGTCACACTTAGCAGCCCTGGTAGGCAACCCCGCAGCCACGGCAGC
AGTGAATACGGCACTGGATGGCAATCCTGTCCCTATCCTGATCCCGTGCCACAGAGTGGTCCAGGGGGAT
TCGGATGTGGGGCCGTACCTTGGTGGACTGGCCGTGAAGGAATGGCTTCTGGCCCATGAAGGCCACCGGT
TGGGGAAGCCAGGCTTGGGATTCGAACTGGAGGTGCTGTTCCAGGGCCCCGGTACCGCCATCACAAGTTT
GTACAAAAAAGCAGGCTTAATGGAAATCTCCATTGGGAGAAAAGATGAGGTGATTTCTAGCTTGTCTCAT
GCCATAGGCAAGCAAAAGGAAAAGATAGAGTTGATGAGAACATTCTTCCACTGGCGAATCGGCCATGTCA
GAGCCAGACAGGATGTTTATGAAGGTAAACTAGCTGACCAGTACTACCAGAGAACTTTACTGAAGAAAGT
CTGGAAAGTCTGGCGTTCCGTAGTGCAAAAGCAGTGGAAAGATGTGGTAGAAAGAGCTTGTTAATGATAC
CCAGCTTTC
Features (pLannotate 1.2.2; 30 found; start..end, strand, type, name):
    433..2222    -  rep_origin     oriP: Epstein-Barr virus oriP replication origin (Yates et al., 2000)
   2223..2441    -  CDS            gL (fragment): GL_EBVB9 - Experimental evidence at protein level: Swiss-Prot protein existence level 1. The heterodimer glycoprotein H-glycoprotein L is required for the fusion of viral and plasma membranes leading to virus entry into the host cell. Acts as a functional inhibitor of gH and maintains gH in an inhibited form. Upon binding to host integrins, gL dissociates from gH leading to activation of the viral fusion glycoproteins gB and gH. Fusion of EBV with B-lymphocytes requires the additional receptor- binding protein gp42, which forms a complex with gH/gL. The heterodimer gH/gL targets also host EPHA
   2524..4451    -  CDS            EBNA1 (fragment): Epstein-Barr nuclear antigen 1, also known as EBNA-1 crucial for latent viral infection, and for episomal amplification of vectors containing the oriP origin (Okita et al., 2013)
   4489..4833    -  CDS            BRRF2_EBVB9 (fragment): Protein inferred from homology: Swiss-Prot protein existence level 3. From Epstein-Barr virus (strain B95-8) (HHV-4) (Human herpesvirus 4).
   4836..4859    -  promoter       tet promoter (fragment): E. coli promoter for tetracycline efflux protein gene
   4972..5076    +  promoter       AmpR promoter: bla
   5077..5937    +  CDS            AmpR: β-lactamase; bla; confers resistance to ampicillin, carbenicillin, and related antibiotics
   6108..6696    +  rep_origin     ori: high-copy-number ColE1/pMB1/pBR322/pUC origin of replication
   6742..6865    -  CDS            TcR (fragment): tetracycline efflux protein; tet; confers resistance to tetracycline
   6903..7200    +  promoter       SV40 promoter: SV40 enhancer and early promoter
   7222..7604    +  CDS            BSD (fragment): blasticidin S deaminase; Aspergillus terreus BSD; confers resistance to blasticidin
   7648..7782    +  polyA_signal   SV40 poly(A) signal: SV40 polyadenylation signal
   7904..7956    -  misc_feature   bom (fragment): basis of mobility region from pBR322
   8087..8180    +  ncRNA          Retro dr1: Accession: RF00214 - Retrovirus direct repeat 1 (dr1)
   8216..8477    +  promoter       RSV promoter: Rous sarcoma virus enhancer/promoter
   8503..8563    +  promoter       SV40 promoter (fragment): SV40 early promoter
   8594..9166    +  intron         β-globin intron: intron from rabbit β-globin gene
   9221..9239    +  promoter       T7 promoter: promoter for bacteriophage T7 RNA polymerase
   9250..9870    +  CDS            tetR: TETR2_ECOLX - Experimental evidence at protein level: Swiss-Prot protein existence level 1. TetR is the repressor of the tetracycline resistance element; its N-terminal region forms a helix-turn-helix structure and binds DNA. Binding of tetracycline to TetR reduces the repressor affinity for the tetracycline resistance gene (tetA) promoter operator sites. From Escherichia coli.
   9912..10033   +  polyA_signal   SV40 poly(A) signal: SV40 polyadenylation signal
  10088..10467   +  enhancer       CMV enhancer: human cytomegalovirus immediate early enhancer
  10468..10671   +  promoter       CMV promoter: human cytomegalovirus (CMV) immediate early promoter
  10673..10692   +  promoter       PLtetO-1 promoter (fragment): modified phage lambda PL promoter with tet operator sites (Lutz and Bujard, 1997)
  10694..10713   +  promoter       PLtetO-1 promoter (fragment): modified phage lambda PL promoter with tet operator sites (Lutz and Bujard, 1997)
  10721..10754   +  promoter       TRE3GV promoter (fragment): 3rd-generation Tet-responsive promoter that can be activated by binding of Tet-On® 3G, optimized for retroviral and lentiviral vectors
  10870..10887   +  CDS            9xHis (fragment): 9xHis affinity tag
  10888..11430   +  CDS            MGMT (fragment): MGMT_HUMAN - Experimental evidence at protein level: Swiss-Prot protein existence level 1. Involved in the cellular defense against the biological effects of O6-methylguanine (O6-MeG) and O4-methylthymine (O4-MeT) in DNA. Repairs the methylated nucleobase in DNA by stoichiometrically transferring the methyl group to a cysteine residue in the enzyme. This is a suicide reaction: the enzyme is irreversibly inactivated. From Homo sapiens (Human).
  11473..11497   +  protein_bind   attB1: mutant version of attB; recombination site for the Gateway® BP reaction BP Clonase™
  11503..11751   +  CDS            POC5 (fragment): POC5_HUMAN - Also known as C5orf37. Experimental evidence at protein level: Swiss-Prot protein existence level 1. Essential for the assembly of the distal half of centrioles, required for centriole elongation. From Homo sapiens (Human).
  11759..14      -  protein_bind   attB2 (across the origin): mutant version of attB; recombination site for the Gateway® BP reaction BP Clonase™
