>Addgene plasmid #136836 | pEBTetDBl-CLIP-POC5 | addgene full sequence | sequence record 276378 | Addgene NGS Result
TTGTACAAAGTGGTGATGGCAGCTAGCGGCGCGCCCGGCCGCGGGGCAGTGCATGTAATCCCTTCAGTTG
GTTGGTACAACTTGCCAACTGGGCCCTGTTCCACATGTGACACGGGGGGGGACCAAACACAAAGGGGTTC
TCTGACTGTAGTTGACATCCTTATAAATGGATGTGCACATTTGCCAACACTGAGTGGCTTTCATCCTGGA
GCAGACTTTGCAGTCTGTGGACTGCAACACAACATTGCCTTTATGTGTAACTCTTGGCTGAAGCTCTTAC
ACCAATGCTGGGGGACATGTACCTCCCAGGGGCCCAGGAAGACTACGGGAGGCTACACCAACGTCAATCA
GAGGGGCCTGTGTAGCTACCGATAAGCGGACCCTCAAGAGGGCATTAGCAATAGTGTTTATAAGGCCCCC
TTGTTAACCCTAAACGGGTAGCATATGCTTCCCGGGTAGTAGTATATACTATCCAGACTAACCCTAATTC
AATAGCATATGTTACCCAACGGGAAGCATATGCTATCGAATTAGGGTTAGTAAAAGGGTCCTAAGGAACA
GCGATATCTCCCACCCCATGAGCTGTCACGGTTTTATTTACATGGGGTCAGGATTCCACGAGGGTAGTGA
ACCATTTTAGTCACAAGGGCAGTGGCTGAAGATCAAGGAGCGGGCAGTGAACTCTCCTGAATCTTCGCCT
GCTTCTTCATTCTCCTTCGTTTAGCTAATAGAATAACTGCTGAGTTGTGAACAGTAAGGTGTATGTGAGG
TGCTCGAAAACAAGGTTTCAGGTGACGCCCCCAGAATAAAATTTGGACGGGGGGTTCAGTGGTGGCATTG
TGCTATGACACCAATATAACCCTCACAAACCCCTTGGGCAATAAATACTAGTGTAGGAATGAAACATTCT
GAATATCTTTAACAATAGAAATCCATGGGGTGGGGACAAGCCGTAAAGACTGGATGTCCATCTCACACGA
ATTTATGGCTATGGGCAACACATAATCCTAGTGCAATATGATACTGGGGTTATTAAGATGTGTCCCAGGC
AGGGACCAAGACAGGTGAACCATGTTGTTACACTCTATTTGTAACAAGGGGAAAGAGAGTGGACGCCGAC
AGCAGCGGACTCCACTGGTTGTCTCTAACACCCCCGAAAATTAAACGGGGCTCCACGCCAATGGGGCCCA
TAAACAAAGACAAGTGGCCACTCTTTTTTTTGAAATTGTGGAGTGGGGGCACGCGTCAGCCCCCACACGC
CGCCCTGCGGTTTTGGACTGTAAAATAAGGGTGTAATAACTTGGCTGATTGTAACCCCGCTAACCACTGC
GGTCAAACCACTTGCCCACAAAACCACTAATGGCACCCCGGGGAATACCTGCATAAGTAGGTGGGCGGGC
CAAGATAGGGGCGCGATTGCTGCGATCTGGAGGACAAATTACACACACTTGCGCCTGAGCGCCAAGCACA
GGGTTGTTGGTCCTCATATTCACGAGGTCGCTGAGAGCACGGTGGGCTAATGTTGCCATGGGTAGCATAT
ACTACCCAAATATCTGGATAGCATATGCTATCCTAATCTATATCTGGGTAGCATAGGCTATCCTAATCTA
TATCTGGGTAGTATATGCTATCCTAATCTGTATCCGGGTAGCATATGCTATCCTAATAGAGATTAGGGTA
GTATATGCTATCCTAATTTATATCTGGGTAGCATATACTACCCAAATATCTGGATAGCATATGCTATCCT
AATCTATATCTGGGTAGCATATGCTATCCTAATCTATATCTGGGTAGCATAGGCTATCCTAATCTATATC
TGGGTAGCATATGCTATCCTAATCTATATCTGGGTAGTATATGCTATCCTAATTTATATCTGGGTAGCAT
AGGCTATCCTAATCTATATCTGGGTAGCATATGCTATCCTAATCTATATCTGGGTAGTATATGCTATCCT
AATCTGTATCCGGGTAGCATATGCTATCCTCATGCATATACAGTCAGCATATGATACCCAGTAGTAGAGT
GGGAGTGCTATCCTTTGCATATGCCGCCACCTCCCAAGGGGGCGTGAATTTTCGCTGCTTGTCCTTTTCC
TGCTGGTTGCTCCCATTCTTAGGTGAATTTAAGGAGGCCAGGCTAAAGCCGTCGCATGTCTGATTGCTCA
CCAGGTAAATGTCGCTAATGTTTTCCAACGCGAGAAGGTGTTGAGCGCGGAGCTGAGTGACGTGACAACA
TGGGTATGCCCAATTGCCCCATGTTGGGAGGACGAAAATGGTGACAAGACAGATGGCCAGAAATACACCA
ACAGCACGCATGATGTCTACTGGGGATTTATTCTTTAGTGCGGGGGAATACACGGCTTTTAATACGATTG
AGGGCGTCTCCTAACAAGTTACATCACTCCTGCCCTTCCTCACCCTCATCTCCATCACCTCCTTCATCTC
CGTCATCTCCGTCATCACCCTCCGCGGCAGCCCCTTCCACCATAGGTGGAAACCAGGGAGGCAAATCTAC
TCCATCGTCAAAGCTGCACACAGTCACCCTGATATTGCAGGTAGGAGCGGGCTTTGTCATAACAAGGTCC
TTAATCGCATCCTTCAAAACCTCAGCAAATATATGAGTTTGTAAAAAGACCATGAAATAACAGACAATGG
ACTCCCTTAGCGGGCCAGGTTGTGGGCCGGGTCCAGGGGCCATTCCAAAGGGGAGACGACTCAATGGTGT
AAGACGACATTGTGGAATAGCAAGGGCAGTTCCTCGCCTTAGGTTGTAAAGGGAGGTCTTACTACCTCCA
TATACGAACACACCGGCGACCCAAGTTCCTTCGTCGGTAGTCCTTTCTACGTGACTCCTAGCCAGGAGAG
CTCTTAAACCTTCTGCAATGTTCTCAAATTTCGGGTTGGAACCTCCTTGACCACGATGCTTTCCAAACCA
CCCTCCTTTTTTGCGCCTGCCTCCATCACCCTGACCCCGGGGTCCAGTGCTTGGGCCTTCTCCTGGGTCA
TCTGCGGGGCCCTGCTCTATCGCTCCCGGGGGCACGTCAGGCTCACCATCTGGGCCACCTTCTTGGTGGT
ATTCAAAATAATCGGCTTCCCCTACAGGGTGGAAAAATGGCCTTCTACCTGGAGGGGGCCTGCGCGGTGG
AGACCCGGATGATGATGACTGACTACTGGGACTCCTGGGCCTCTTTTCTCCACGTCCACGACCTCTCCCC
CTGGCTCTTTCACGACTTCCCCCCCTGGCTCTTTCACGTCCTCTACCCCGGCGGCCTCCACTACCTCCTC
GACCCCGGCCTCCACTACCTCCTCGACCCCGGCCTCCACTGCCTCCTCGACCCCGGCCTCCACCTCCTGC
TCCTGCCCCTCCTGCTCCTGCCCCTCCTCCTGCTCCTGCCCCTCCTGCCCCTCCTGCTCCTGCCCCTCCT
GCCCCTCCTGCTCCTGCCCCTCCTGCCCCTCCTGCTCCTGCCCCTCCTGCCCCTCCTCCTGCTCCTGCCC
CTCCTGCCCCTCCTCCTGCTCCTGCCCCTCCTGCCCCTCCTGCTCCTGCCCCTCCTGCCCCTCCTGCTCC
TGCCCCTCCTGCCCCTCCTGCTCCTGCCCCTCCTGCTCCTGCCCCTCCTGCTCCTGCCCCTCCTGCTCCT
GCCCCTCCTGCCCCTCCTGCCCCTCCTCCTGCTCCTGCCCCTCCTGCTCCTGCCCCTCCTGCCCCTCCTG
CCCCTCCTGCTCCTGCCCCTCCTCCTGCTCCTGCCCCTCCTGCCCCTCCTGCCCCTCCTCCTGCTCCTGC
CCCTCCTGCCCCTCCTCCTGCTCCTGCCCCTCCTCCTGCTCCTGCCCCTCCTGCCCCTCCTGCCCCTCCT
CCTGCTCCTGCCCCTCCTGCCCCTCCTCCTGCTCCTGCCCCTCCTCCTGCTCCTGCCCCTCCTGCCCCTC
CTGCCCCTCCTCCTGCTCCTGCCCCTCCTCCTGCTCCTGCCCCTCCTGCCCCTCCTGCCCCTCCTGCCCC
TCCTCCTGCTCCTGCCCCTCCTCCTGCTCCTGCCCCTCCTGCTCCTGCCCCTCCCGCTCCTGCTCCTGCT
CCTGTTCCACCGTGGGTCCCTTTGCAGCCAATGCAACTTGGACGTTTTTGGGGTCTCCGGACACCATCTC
TATGTCTTGGCCCTGATCCTGAGCCGCCCGGGGCTCCTGGTCTTCCGCCTCCTCGTCCTCGTCCTCTTCC
CCGTCCTCGTCCATGGTTATCACCCCCTCTTCTTTGAGGTCCACTGCCGCCGGAGCCTTCTGGTCCAGAT
GTGTCTCCCTTCTCTCCTAGGCCATTTCCAGGTCCTGTACCTGGCCCCTCGTCAGACATGATTCACACTA
AAAGAGATCAATAGACATCTTTATTAGACGACGCTCAGTGAATACAGGGAGTGCAGACTCCTGCCCCCTC
CAACAGCCCCCCCACCCTCATCCCCTTCATGGTCGCTGTCAGACAGATCCAGGTCTGAAAATTCCCCATC
CTCCGAACCATCCTCGTCCTCATCACCAATTACTCGCAGCCCGGAAAACTCCCGCTGAACATCCTCAAGA
TTTGCGTCCTGAGCCTCAAGCCAGGCCTCAAATTCCTCGTCCCCCTTTTTGCTGGACGGTAGGGATGGGG
ATTCTCGGGACCCCTCCTCTTCCTCTTCAAGGTCACCAGACAGAGATGCTACTGGGGCAACGGAAGAAAA
GCTGGGTGCGGCCTGTGAGGATCAGCTTATCGATGATAAGCTGTCAAACATGAGAATTCTTGAAGACGAA
AGGGCCTCGTGATACGCCTATTTTTATAGGTTAATGTCATGATAATAATGGTTTCTTAGACGTCAGGTGG
CACTTTTCGGGGAAATGTGCGCGGAACCCCTATTTGTTTATTTTTCTAAATACATTCAAATATGTATCCG
CTCATGAGACAATAACCCTGATAAATGCTTCAATAATATTGAAAAAGGAAGAGTATGAGTATTCAACATT
TCCGTGTCGCCCTTATTCCCTTTTTTGCGGCATTTTGCCTTCCTGTTTTTGCTCACCCAGAAACGCTGGT
GAAAGTAAAAGATGCTGAAGATCAGTTGGGTGCACGAGTGGGTTACATCGAACTGGATCTCAACAGCGGT
AAGATCCTTGAGAGTTTTCGCCCCGAAGAACGTTTTCCAATGATGAGCACTTTTAAAGTTCTGCTATGTG
GCGCGGTATTATCCCGTGTTGACGCCGGGCAAGAGCAACTCGGTCGCCGCATACACTATTCTCAGAATGA
CTTGGTTGAGTACTCACCAGTCACAGAAAAGCATCTTACGGATGGCATGACAGTAAGAGAATTATGCAGT
GCTGCCATAACCATGAGTGATAACACTGCGGCCAACTTACTTCTGACAACGATCGGAGGACCGAAGGAGC
TAACCGCTTTTTTGCACAACATGGGGGATCATGTAACTCGCCTTGATCGTTGGGAACCGGAGCTGAATGA
AGCCATACCAAACGACGAGCGTGACACCACGATGCCTGCAGCAATGGCAACAACGTTGCGCAAACTATTA
ACTGGCGAACTACTTACTCTAGCTTCCCGGCAACAATTAATAGACTGGATGGAGGCGGATAAAGTTGCAG
GACCACTTCTGCGCTCGGCCCTTCCGGCTGGCTGGTTTATTGCTGATAAATCTGGAGCCGGTGAGCGTGG
GTCTCGCGGTATCATTGCAGCACTGGGGCCAGATGGTAAGCCCTCCCGTATCGTAGTTATCTACACGACG
GGGAGTCAGGCAACTATGGATGAACGAAATAGACAGATCGCTGAGATAGGTGCCTCACTGATTAAGCATT
GGTAACTGTCAGACCAAGTTTACTCATATATACTTTAGATTGATTTAAAACTTCATTTTTAATTTAAAAG
GATCTAGGTGAAGATCCTTTTTGATAATCTCATGACCAAAATCCCTTAACGTGAGTTTTCGTTCCACTGA
GCGTCAGACCCCGTAGAAAAGATCAAAGGATCTTCTTGAGATCCTTTTTTTCTGCGCGTAATCTGCTGCT
TGCAAACAAAAAAACCACCGCTACCAGCGGTGGTTTGTTTGCCGGATCAAGAGCTACCAACTCTTTTTCC
GAAGGTAACTGGCTTCAGCAGAGCGCAGATACCAAATACTGTCCTTCTAGTGTAGCCGTAGTTAGGCCAC
CACTTCAAGAACTCTGTAGCACCGCCTACATACCTCGCTCTGCTAATCCTGTTACCAGTGGCTGCTGCCA
GTGGCGATAAGTCGTGTCTTACCGGGTTGGACTCAAGACGATAGTTACCGGATAAGGCGCAGCGGTCGGG
CTGAACGGGGGGTTCGTGCACACAGCCCAGCTTGGAGCGAACGACCTACACCGAACTGAGATACCTACAG
CGTGAGCTATGAGAAAGCGCCACGCTTCCCGAAGGGAGAAAGGCGGACAGGTATCCGGTAAGCGGCAGGG
TCGGAACAGGAGAGCGCACGAGGGAGCTTCCAGGGGGAAACGCCTGGTATCTTTATAGTCCTGTCGGGTT
TCGCCACCTCTGACTTGAGCGTCGATTTTTGTGATGCTCGTCAGGGGGGCGGAGCCTATGGAAAAACGCC
AGCAACGCGGCCTTTTTACGGTTCCTGGCCTTTTGCTGGCCTTGAAGCTGTCCCTGATGGTCGTCATCTA
CCTGCCTGGACAGCATGGCCTGCAACGCGGGCATCCCGATGCCGCCGGAAGCGAGAAGAATCATAATGGG
GAAGGCCATCCAGCCTCGCGTCGAACTAGATGATCCGGCTGTGGAATGTGTGTCAGTTAGGGTGTGGAAA
GTCCCCAGGCTCCCCAGCAGGCAGAAGTATGCAAAGCATGCATCTCAATTAGTCAGCAACCAGGTGTGGA
AAGTCCCCAGGCTCCCCAGCAGGCAGAAGTATGCAAAGCATGCATCTCAATTAGTCAGCAACCATAGTCC
CGCCCCTAACTCCGCCCATCCCGCCCCTAACTCCGCCCAGTTCCGCCCATTCTCCGCCCCATGGCTGACT
AATTTTTTTTATTTATGCAGAGGCCGAGGCCGCCTCGGCCTCTGAGCTATTCCAGAAGTAGTGAGGAGGC
TTTTTTGGAGGGTGACCGCCACGACCGGTATGGCCAAGCCTTTGTCTCAAGAAGAATCCACCCTCATTGA
AAGAGCAACGGCTACAATCAACAGCATCCCCATCTCTGAAGACTACAGCGTCGCCAGCGCAGCTCTCTCT
AGCGACGGCCGCATCTTCACTGGTGTCAATGTATATCATTTTACTGGGGGACCTTGTGCAGAACTCGTGG
TGCTGGGCACTGCTGCTGCTGCGGCAGCTGGCAACCTGACTTGTATCGTCGCGATCGGAAATGAGAACAG
GGGCATCTTGAGCCCCTGCGGACGGTGCCGACAGGTGCTTCTCGATCTGCATCCTGGGATCAAAGCCATA
GTGAAGGACAGTGATGGACAGCCGACGGCAGTTGGGATTCGTGAATTGCTGCCCTCTGGTTATGTGTGGG
AGGGCTAACGGTCCGACGCGGCCCGACGGGTCCGAGGGGGGTCGACCTCGAAACTTGTTTATTGCAGCTT
ATAATGGTTACAAATAAAGCAATAGCATCACAAATTTCACAAATAAAGCATTTTTTTCACTGCATTCTAG
TTGTGGTTTGTCCAAACTCATCAATGTATCTTATCATGTCTGGATCTGATCCGAACCCCTTCCTCGACCA
ATTCTCATGTTTGACAGCTTATCATCGCAGATCCGGGCAACGTTGTTGCCATTGCTCGACCAATTCTCAT
GTTTGACAGCTTATCATCGCAGATCCGTATGGTGCACTCTCAGTACAATCTGCTCTGATGCCGCATAGTT
AAGCCAGTATCTGCTCCCTGCTTGTGTGTTGGAGGTCGCTGAGTAGTGCGCGAGCAAAATTTAAGCTACA
ACAAGGCAAGGCTTGACCGACAATTGCATGAAGAATCTGCTTAGGGTTAGGCGTTTTGCGCTGCTTCGCG
ATGTACGGGCCAGATATACGCGTATCTGAGGGGACTAGGGTGTGTTTAGGCGAAAAGCGGGGCTTCGGTT
GTACGCGGTTAGGAGTCCCCTCAGGATATAGTAGTTTCGCTTTTGCATAGGGAGGGGGAAATGTAGTCTT
ATGCAATACTCTTGTAGTCTTGCAACATGGTAACGATGAGTTAGCAACATGCCTTACAAGGAGAGAAAAA
GCACCGTGCATGCCGATTGGTGGAAGTAAGGTGGTACGATCGTGCCTTATTAGGAAGGCAACAGACGGGT
CTGACATGGATTGGACGAACCACTGAATTCCGCATTGCAGAGATATTGTATTTAAGTGCCTAGCTCGATA
CAATAAACGCCATTTGACCATTCACCACATTGGTGTGCACCTCCAAGCTGGCCGGGGATCCTCTAGGGCC
TCTGAGCTATTCCAGAAGTAGTGAAGAGGCTTTTTTGGAGGCCTAGGCTTTTGCAAAAAGCTCCGGATCG
ATCCTGAGAACTTCAGGGTGAGTTTGGGGACCCTTGATTGTTCTTTCTTTTTCGCTATTGTAAAATTCAT
GTTATATGGAGGGGGCAAAGTTTTCAGGGTGTTGTTTAGAATGGGAAGATGTCCCTTGTATCACCATGGA
CCCTCATGATAATTTTGTTTCTTTCACTTTCTACTCTGTTGACAACCATTGTCTCCTCTTATTTTCTTTT
CATTTTCTGTAACTTTTTCGTTAAACTTTAGCTTGCATTTGTAACGAATTTTTAAATTCACTTTTGTTTA
TTTGTCAGATTGTAAGTACTTTCTCTAATCACTTTTTTTTCAAGGCAATCAGGGTATATTATATTGTACT
TCAGCACAGTTTTAGAGAACAATTGTTATAATTAAATGATAAGGTAGAATATTTCTGCATATAAATTCTG
GCTGGCGTGGAAATATTCTTATTGGTAGAAACAACTACATCCTGGTCATCATCCTGCCTTTCTCTTTATG
GTTACAATGATATACACTGTTTGAGATGAGGATAAAATACTCTGAGTCCAAACCGGGCCCCTCTGCTAAC
CATGTTCATGCCTTCTTCTTTTTCCTACAGCTCCTGGGCAACGTGCTGGTTATTGTGCTGTCTCATCATT
TTGGCAAAGAATTGTAATACGACTCACTATAGGGCGAATTGATATGTCTAGATTAGATAAAAGTAAAGTG
ATTAACAGCGCATTAGAGCTGCTTAATGAGGTCGGAATCGAAGGTTTAACAACCCGTAAACTCGCCCAGA
AGCTAGGTGTAGAGCAGCCTACATTGTATTGGCATGTAAAAAATAAGCGGGCTTTGCTCGACGCCTTAGC
CATTGAGATGTTAGATAGGCACCATACTCACTTTTGCCCTTTAGAAGGGGAAAGCTGGCAAGATTTTTTA
CGTAATAACGCTAAAAGTTTTAGATGTGCTTTACTAAGTCATCGCGATGGAGCAAAAGTACATTTAGGTA
CACGGCCTACAGAAAAACAGTATGAAACTCTCGAAAATCAATTAGCCTTTTTATGCCAACAAGGTTTTTC
ACTAGAGAATGCATTATATGCACTCAGCGCTGTGGGGCATTTTACTTTAGGTTGCGTATTGGAAGATCAA
GAGCATCAAGTCGCTAAAGAAGAAAGGGAAACACCTACTACTGATAGTATGCCGCCATTATTACGACAAG
CTATCGAATTATTTGATCACCAAGGTGCAGAGCCAGCCTTCTTATTCGGCCTTGAATTGATCATATGCGG
ATTAGAAAAACAACTTAAATGTGAAAGTGGGTCCGCGTACAGCGGATCCCGGGAATTCAGATCTTATTAA
AGCAGAACTTGTTTATTGCAGCTTATAATGGTTACAAATAAAGCAATAGCATCACAAATTTCACAAATAA
AGCATTTTTTTCACTGCATTCTAGTTGTGGTTTGTCCAAACTCATCAATGTATCTTATCATGTCTGGTCG
AATCCATGGCGCAGAACTGGTAGGTATGGAAGATCCGCGTTGACATTGATTATTGACTAGTTATTAATAG
TAATCAATTACGGGGTCATTAGTTCATAGCCCATATATGGAGTTCCGCGTTACATAACTTACGGTAAATG
GCCCGCCTGGCTGACCGCCCAACGACCCCCGCCCATTGACGTCAATAATGACGTATGTTCCCATAGTAAC
GCCAATAGGGACTTTCCATTGACGTCAATGGGTGGAGTATTTACGGTAAACTGCCCACTTGGCAGTACAT
CAAGTGTATCATATGCCAAGTACGCCCCCTATTGACGTCAATGACGGTAAATGGCCCGCCTGGCATTATG
CCCAGTACATGACCTTATGGGACTTTCCTACTTGGCAGTACATCTACGTATTAGTCATCGCTATTACCAT
GGTGATGCGGTTTTGGCAGTACATCAATGGGCGTGGATAGCGGTTTGACTCACGGGGATTTCCAAGTCTC
CACCCCATTGACGTCAATGGGAGTTTGTTTTGGCACCAAAATCAACGGGACTTTCCAAAATGTCGTAACA
ACTCCGCCCCATTGACGCAAATGGGCGGTAGGCGTGTACGGTGGGAGGTCTATATAAGCAGAGCTCTCCC
TATCAGTGATAGAGATCTCCCTATCAGTGATAGAGATCGTCGACGAGCTCGTTTAGTGAACCGTCAGATC
GCCTGGAGACGCCATCCACGCTGTTTTGACCTCCATAGAAGACACCGGGACCGATCCAGCCTCCGGACTC
TAGCGTTTAAACTTAAGCTTACCACCATGGATTATAAAGACGATGATGACAAGCACCACCACCACCACCA
CGACAAGGATTGTGAAATGAAACGCACCACACTGGACAGCCCTTTGGGGAAGCTGGAGCTGTCTGGTTGT
GAGCAGGGTCTGCACGAAATAATTTTTCTGGGCAAGGGGACGTCTGCAGCTGATGCCGTGGAGGTCCCAG
CCCCCGCTGCGGTTCTCGGAGGTCCGGAGCCCCTGATACAGGCTACAGCCTGGCTGAATGCCTATTTCCA
CCAGCCCGAGGCTATCGAAGAGTTCCCCGTGCCGGCTCTTCACCATCCCGTTTTCCAGCAAGAGTCGTTC
ACCAGACAGGTGTTATGGAAGCTGCTGAAGGTTGTGAAATTCGGAGAAGTGATTTCTGAGTCACACTTAG
CAGCCCTGGTAGGCAACCCCGCAGCCACGGCAGCAGTGAATACGGCACTGGATGGCAATCCTGTCCCTAT
CCTGATCCCGTGCCACAGAGTGGTCCAGGGGGATTCGGATGTGGGGCCGTACCTTGGTGGACTGGCCGTG
AAGGAATGGCTTCTGGCCCATGAAGGCCACCGGTTGGGGAAGCCAGGCTTGGGATTCGAACTGGAGGTGC
TGTTCCAGGGCCCCGGTACCGCCATCACAAGTTTGTACAAAAAAGCAGGCTTAATGGAAATCTCCATTGG
GAGAAAAGATGAGGTGATTTCTAGCTTGTCTCATGCCATAGGCAAGCAAAAGGAAAAGATAGAGTTGATG
AGAACATTCTTCCACTGGCGAATCGGCCATGTCAGAGCCAGACAGGATGTTTATGAAGGTAAACTAGCTG
ACCAGTACTACCAGAGAACTTTACTGAAGAAAGTCTGGAAAGTCTGGCGTTCCGTAGTGCAAAAGCAGTG
GAAAGATGTGGTAGAAAGAGCTTGTTAATGATACCCAGCTTTC
Features (pLannotate 1.2.2; 30 found; start..end, strand, type, name):
    433..1990    -  rep_origin     oriP (fragment): Epstein-Barr virus oriP replication origin (Yates et al., 2000)
   2103..2321    -  CDS            gL (fragment): GL_EBVB9 - Experimental evidence at protein level: Swiss-Prot protein existence level 1. The heterodimer glycoprotein H-glycoprotein L is required for the fusion of viral and plasma membranes leading to virus entry into the host cell. Acts as a functional inhibitor of gH and maintains gH in an inhibited form. Upon binding to host integrins, gL dissociates from gH leading to activation of the viral fusion glycoproteins gB and gH. Fusion of EBV with B-lymphocytes requires the additional receptor- binding protein gp42, which forms a complex with gH/gL. The heterodimer gH/gL targets also host EPHA
   2404..4329    -  CDS            EBNA1: Epstein-Barr nuclear antigen 1, also known as EBNA-1 crucial for latent viral infection, and for episomal amplification of vectors containing the oriP origin (Okita et al., 2013)
   4367..4711    -  CDS            BRRF2_EBVB9 (fragment): Protein inferred from homology: Swiss-Prot protein existence level 3. From Epstein-Barr virus (strain B95-8) (HHV-4) (Human herpesvirus 4).
   4714..4737    -  promoter       tet promoter (fragment): E. coli promoter for tetracycline efflux protein gene
   4850..4954    +  promoter       AmpR promoter: bla
   4955..5815    +  CDS            AmpR: β-lactamase; bla; confers resistance to ampicillin, carbenicillin, and related antibiotics
   5986..6574    +  rep_origin     ori: high-copy-number ColE1/pMB1/pBR322/pUC origin of replication
   6620..6743    -  CDS            TcR (fragment): tetracycline efflux protein; tet; confers resistance to tetracycline
   6781..7078    +  promoter       SV40 promoter: SV40 enhancer and early promoter
   7100..7498    +  CDS            BSD: blasticidin S deaminase; Aspergillus terreus BSD; confers resistance to blasticidin
   7542..7676    +  polyA_signal   SV40 poly(A) signal: SV40 polyadenylation signal
   7798..7850    -  misc_feature   bom (fragment): basis of mobility region from pBR322
   7981..8074    +  ncRNA          Retro dr1: Accession: RF00214 - Retrovirus direct repeat 1 (dr1)
   8110..8371    +  promoter       RSV promoter: Rous sarcoma virus enhancer/promoter
   8397..8457    +  promoter       SV40 promoter (fragment): SV40 early promoter
   8488..9060    +  intron         β-globin intron: intron from rabbit β-globin gene
   9115..9133    +  promoter       T7 promoter: promoter for bacteriophage T7 RNA polymerase
   9144..9764    +  CDS            tetR: TETR2_ECOLX - Experimental evidence at protein level: Swiss-Prot protein existence level 1. TetR is the repressor of the tetracycline resistance element; its N-terminal region forms a helix-turn-helix structure and binds DNA. Binding of tetracycline to TetR reduces the repressor affinity for the tetracycline resistance gene (tetA) promoter operator sites. From Escherichia coli.
   9806..9927    +  polyA_signal   SV40 poly(A) signal: SV40 polyadenylation signal
   9982..10361   +  enhancer       CMV enhancer: human cytomegalovirus immediate early enhancer
  10362..10565   +  promoter       CMV promoter: human cytomegalovirus (CMV) immediate early promoter
  10567..10586   +  promoter       PLtetO-1 promoter (fragment): modified phage lambda PL promoter with tet operator sites (Lutz and Bujard, 1997)
  10588..10607   +  promoter       PLtetO-1 promoter (fragment): modified phage lambda PL promoter with tet operator sites (Lutz and Bujard, 1997)
  10615..10648   +  promoter       TRE3GV promoter (fragment): 3rd-generation Tet-responsive promoter that can be activated by binding of Tet-On® 3G, optimized for retroviral and lentiviral vectors
  10764..10781   +  CDS            9xHis (fragment): 9xHis affinity tag
  10782..11324   +  CDS            MGMT (fragment): MGMT_HUMAN - Experimental evidence at protein level: Swiss-Prot protein existence level 1. Involved in the cellular defense against the biological effects of O6-methylguanine (O6-MeG) and O4-methylthymine (O4-MeT) in DNA. Repairs the methylated nucleobase in DNA by stoichiometrically transferring the methyl group to a cysteine residue in the enzyme. This is a suicide reaction: the enzyme is irreversibly inactivated. From Homo sapiens (Human).
  11367..11391   +  protein_bind   attB1: mutant version of attB; recombination site for the Gateway® BP reaction BP Clonase™
  11397..11645   +  CDS            POC5 (fragment): POC5_HUMAN - Also known as C5orf37. Experimental evidence at protein level: Swiss-Prot protein existence level 1. Essential for the assembly of the distal half of centrioles, required for centriole elongation. From Homo sapiens (Human).
  11653..14      -  protein_bind   attB2 (across the origin): mutant version of attB; recombination site for the Gateway® BP reaction BP Clonase™
