[The description below was written by a language model from this plasmid's Addgene catalogue record and pLannotate feature annotations shown in this document.]
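Description:
pEBTetDBl-CLIP-POC5 is an episomal, tetracycline-regulated mammalian expression plasmid built on the pEBTetDBl backbone. It is propagated in E. coli through a high-copy ColE1/pUC-type origin with ampicillin resistance. In mammalian cells it carries the Epstein-Barr virus oriP origin together with an EBNA1 coding sequence, which allow the plasmid to be replicated and retained extrachromosomally in permissive (typically primate) cells. Transfected cells are selected with blasticidin through a blasticidin S deaminase cassette driven by the SV40 early promoter and closed by an SV40 poly(A) signal.

The regulatory system is self-contained. A tetR repressor gene sits downstream of an RSV promoter, an SV40 promoter fragment and a rabbit β-globin intron, and has its own SV40 poly(A) signal. The payload is driven by a CMV enhancer/promoter followed by two tet operator sites (CMV-TetO2), so transcription is repressed by TetR until tetracycline or doxycycline is added. The open reading frame encodes N-terminal FLAG and His tags (only the His tag is annotated), then CLIP-tag, which appears in the table as an MGMT fragment because CLIP-tag is an engineered O6-alkylguanine-DNA alkyltransferase that labels itself covalently with benzylcytosine substrates. Human POC5, a centriolar protein needed for centriole elongation, follows between Gateway attB1 and attB2 sites.

The annotated POC5 segment is only about 250 bp and is flagged as a fragment, so the plasmid may not encode the full-length protein. No poly(A) signal is annotated after the insert, which fits the depositor's comment that a polyadenylation deletion causes low expression. The depositor and NGS sequences differ by about 100 bp, mainly within oriP. The construct was made for chemical labelling and crosslinking studies of centrosomal proteins.
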