Addgene plasmid #136836: pEBTetDBl-CLIP-POC5
Purpose: Mammalian expression of the centrosomal protein POC5 N-terminally fused to CLIP-tag
Depositing lab: Kai Johnsson. Depositing organization: Swiss Federal Institute of Technology (EPFL). Publication: Selective chemical crosslinking reveals a Cep57-Cep63-Cep152 centrosomal complex. Lukinavicius G, Lavogina D, Orpinell M, Umezawa K, Reymond L, Garin N, Gonczy P, Johnsson K. Curr Biol. 2013 Feb 4;23(3):265-70. doi: 10.1016/j.cub.2012.12.030. Epub 2013 Jan 17. PubMed 23333316.
Backbone
  Vector backbone: pEBTetDBl
  Backbone size w/o insert (bp): 10641
  Vector type: Mammalian Expression
  Selectable markers: Blasticidin
Growth in bacteria
  Bacterial resistance: Ampicillin, 100 μg/mL
  Growth temperature: 37°C
  Growth strain: DH5alpha
  Copy number: High Copy
Gene/Insert
  Gene/Insert name: CLIP-POC5
  Species: H. sapiens (human), Synthetic
  Insert size (bp): 1128
  Entrez Gene: POC5 (a.k.a. C5orf37)
  Promoter: CMV-TetO2
  Tag / fusion protein: FLAG-tag / His-tag (N terminal on insert)
  Cloning method: Gateway Cloning
  Sequencing primers: 5′ CMV_Fwd
Terms and licenses: Academic/Nonprofit Terms; Industry Terms: Not Available to Industry
Depositor comments: PolyAdenylation RNA deletion - low protein expression level
How to cite: pEBTetDBl-CLIP-POC5 was a gift from Kai Johnsson (Addgene plasmid # 136836 ; http://n2t.net/addgene:136836 ; RRID:Addgene_136836)
