>Addgene plasmid #136836 | pEBTetDBl-CLIP-POC5 | depositor partial sequence | sequence record 264103 | Insert
ATGGGCGGTAGGCGTGTACGGTGGGAGGTCTATATAAGCAGAGCTCTCCCTATCAGTGATAGAGATCTCC
CTATCAGTGATAGAGATCGTCGACGAGCTCGTTTAGTGAACCGTCAGATCGCCTGGAGACGCCATCCACG
CTGTTTTGACCTCCATAGAAGACACCGGGACCGATCCAGCCTCCGGACTCTAGCGTTTAAACTTAAGCTT
ACCACCATGGATTATAAAGACGATGATGACAAGCACCACCACCACCACCACGACAAGGATTGTGAAATGA
AACGCACCACACTGGACAGCCCTTTGGGGAAGCTGGAGCTGTCTGGTTGTGAGCAGGGTCTGCACGAAAT
AATTTTTCTGGGCAAGGGGACGTCTGCAGCTGATGCCGTGGAGGTCCCAGCCCCCGCTGCGGTTCTCGGA
GGTCCGGAGCCCCTGATACAGGCTACAGCCTGGCTGAATGCCTATTTCCACCAGCCCGAGGCTATCGAAG
AGTTCCCCGTGCCGGCTCTTCACCATCCCGTTTTCCAGCAAGAGTCGTTCACCAGACAGGTGTTATGGAA
GCTGCTGAAGGTTGTGAAATTCGGAGAAGTGATTTCTGAGTCACACTTAGCAGCCCTGGTAGGCAACCCC
GCAGCCACGGCAGCAGTGAATACGGCACTGGATGGCAATCCTGTCCCTATCCTGATCCCGTGCCACAGAG
TGGTCCAGGGGGATTCGGATGTGGGGCCGTACCTTGGTGGACTGGCCGTGAAGGAATGGCTTCTGGCCCA
TGAAGGCCACCGGTTGGGGAAGCCAGGCTTGGGATTCGAACTGGAGGTGCTGTTCCAGGGCCCCGGTACC
GCCATCACAAGTTTGTACAAAAAAGCAGGCTTAATGGAAATCTCCATTGGGAGAAAAGATGAGGTGATTT
CTAGCTTGTCTCATGCCATAGGCAAGCAAAAGGAAAAGATAGAGTTGATGAGAACATTCTTCCACTGGCG
AATCGGCCATGTCAGAGCCAGACAGGATGTTTATGAAGGTAAACTAGCTGACCAGTACTACCAGAGAACT
TTACTGAAGAAAGTCTGGAAAGTCTGGCGTTCCGTAGTGCAAAAGCAGTGGAAAGATGTGGTAGAAAGAG
CTTGTTAA
